Addgene plasmid #169543: pVH608-Tier1-PmPGK1-Fluc
Purpose: Tier-1 vector encoding PmPGK1-driven Fluc (PmPGK1-Fluc-pA).
Depositing lab: Martin Fussenegger. Depositing organization: ETH Zurich (Swiss Federal Institute of Technology). Publication: A versatile plasmid architecture for mammalian synthetic biology (VAMSyB). Haellman V, Strittmatter T, Bertschi A, Stucheli P, Fussenegger M. Metab Eng. 2021 Jul;66:41-50. doi: 10.1016/j.ymben.2021.04.003. Epub 2021 Apr 18. PubMed 33857582.
Backbone
  Vector backbone: pMM1 (pcDNA3.1-based)
  Backbone size w/o insert (bp): 4435
  Vector type: Mammalian Expression
  Selectable markers: Neomycin (select with G418)
Growth in bacteria
  Bacterial resistance: Ampicillin, 100 μg/mL
  Growth temperature: 37°C
  Growth strain: DH5alpha
  Copy number: High Copy
Gene/Insert
  Gene/Insert name: PPGK-driven Firefly Luciferase (alt name: PCMV-FLuc)
  Species: Photinus pyralis
  Promoter: PPGK
  Cloning method: Restriction Enzyme; 5′ cloning site Unknown (unknown if destroyed)
  Sequencing primers: 5′ AmpStart; 3′ BGH-rev
Terms and licenses: Academic/Nonprofit Terms; Industry Terms: Not Available to Industry
How to cite: pVH608-Tier1-PmPGK1-Fluc was a gift from Martin Fussenegger (Addgene plasmid # 169543 ; http://n2t.net/addgene:169543 ; RRID:Addgene_169543)
