[The description below was written by a language model from this plasmid's Addgene catalogue record and pLannotate feature annotations shown in this document.]
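Description:
pVH608-Tier1-PmPGK1-Fluc is a mammalian expression plasmid of about 6.7 kb built on pMM1, a pcDNA3.1-derived backbone, and designated a "Tier-1" vector within a modular plasmid architecture developed for mammalian synthetic biology. It is maintained in E. coli through a high-copy ColE1/pUC-type origin and selected with ampicillin via the β-lactamase gene and its native promoter. An f1 bacteriophage origin is also present, along with residual lac promoter, operator, CAP-site and lacI fragments that are common leftovers of the cloning backbone and have no evident role in the payload.

The payload is a single transcription unit in which the mouse phosphoglycerate kinase 1 (PGK) promoter, a constitutive housekeeping promoter of moderate strength, drives firefly (Photinus pyralis) luciferase, annotated as the enhanced luc+ version, followed by the bovine growth hormone polyadenylation signal. The catalogue lists "PCMV-FLuc" as an alternative insert name, but the promoter field and the annotated sequence both indicate PGK, and no CMV promoter is annotated. Downstream lies a separate selection cassette consisting of the SV40 enhancer/early promoter, the neomycin phosphotransferase gene and an SV40 poly(A) signal, which permits G418 selection of stably transfected mammalian cells. A short ble fragment annotated after neo appears to be a non-functional remnant.

The record supports use as a constitutive bioluminescent reporter in mammalian cells, for example as a reference or normalisation control. Its Tier-1 name suggests a basic single-cassette module of that architecture, but the record does not describe the tier system. The cloning sites used are not recorded.
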