Features (pLannotate 1.2.2; 16 found; start..end, strand, type, name):
    232..820     -  rep_origin     ori: high-copy-number ColE1/pMB1/pBR322/pUC origin of replication
    991..1851    -  CDS            AmpR: β-lactamase; bla; confers resistance to ampicillin, carbenicillin, and related antibiotics
   1852..1956    -  promoter       AmpR promoter: bla
   2030..2529    +  promoter       PGK promoter: mouse phosphoglycerate kinase 1 promoter
   2573..4225    +  CDS            luciferase: firefly luciferase; luc+; enhanced luc+ version of the luciferase gene
   4286..4510    +  polyA_signal   bGH poly(A) signal: bovine growth hormone polyadenylation signal
   4514..4535    +  promoter       SV40 promoter (fragment): SV40 enhancer and early promoter
   4556..4984    +  rep_origin     f1 ori (sequence partly withheld): f1 bacteriophage origin of replication; arrow indicates direction of (+) strand synthesis
   4998..5327    +  promoter       SV40 promoter: SV40 enhancer and early promoter
   5394..6185    +  CDS            neo: KKA2_KLEPN - Also known as kan, nptII. Experimental evidence at protein level: Swiss-Prot protein existence level 1. Resistance to kanamycin, neomycin, paromomycin, ribostamycin, butirosin and gentamicin B. From Klebsiella pneumoniae.
   6209..6367    +  CDS            ble (fragment): BLE_KLEPN - Experimental evidence at protein level: Swiss-Prot protein existence level 1. Binding protein with a strong affinity to the bleomycin family of antibiotics. Binds to CL990; an antimitotic-antibiotic compound. From Klebsiella pneumoniae.
   6362..6483    +  polyA_signal   SV40 poly(A) signal: SV40 polyadenylation signal
   6556..6572    -  protein_bind   lac operator: The lac repressor binds to the lac operator to inhibit transcription in E. coli. This inhibition can be relieved by adding lactose or isopropyl-β-D-thiogalactopyranoside (IPTG). lac repressor encoded by lacI
   6580..6610    -  promoter       lac promoter: promoter for the E. coli lac operon
   6625..6646    -  protein_bind   CAP binding site: CAP binding activates transcription in the presence of cAMP. E. coli catabolite activator protein
   6659..49      -  CDS            lacI (fragment) (across the origin): lac repressor; lacI; The lac repressor binds to the lac operator to inhibit transcription in E. coli. This inhibition can be relieved by adding lactose or isopropyl-β-D-thiogalactopyranoside (IPTG).
>Addgene plasmid #169543 | pVH608-Tier1-PmPGK1-Fluc | addgene full sequence | sequence record 364523 | Addgene NGS Result
TTAATGAATCGGCCAACGCGCGGGGAGAGGCGGTTTGCGTATTGGGCGCTCTTCCGCTTCCTCGCTCACT
GACTCGCTGCGCTCGGTCGTTCGGCTGCGGCGAGCGGTATCAGCTCACTCAAAGGCGGTAATACGGTTAT
CCACAGAATCAGGGGATAACGCAGGAAAGAACATGTGAGCAAAAGGCCAGCAAAAGGCCAGGAACCGTAA
AAAGGCCGCGTTGCTGGCGTTTTTCCATAGGCTCCGCCCCCCTGACGAGCATCACAAAAATCGACGCTCA
AGTCAGAGGTGGCGAAACCCGACAGGACTATAAAGATACCAGGCGTTTCCCCCTGGAAGCTCCCTCGTGC
GCTCTCCTGTTCCGACCCTGCCGCTTACCGGATACCTGTCCGCCTTTCTCCCTTCGGGAAGCGTGGCGCT
TTCTCATAGCTCACGCTGTAGGTATCTCAGTTCGGTGTAGGTCGTTCGCTCCAAGCTGGGCTGTGTGCAC
GAACCCCCCGTTCAGCCCGACCGCTGCGCCTTATCCGGTAACTATCGTCTTGAGTCCAACCCGGTAAGAC
ACGACTTATCGCCACTGGCAGCAGCCACTGGTAACAGGATTAGCAGAGCGAGGTATGTAGGCGGTGCTAC
AGAGTTCTTGAAGTGGTGGCCTAACTACGGCTACACTAGAAGAACAGTATTTGGTATCTGCGCTCTGCTG
AAGCCAGTTACCTTCGGAAAAAGAGTTGGTAGCTCTTGATCCGGCAAACAAACCACCGCTGGTAGCGGTG
GTTTTTTTGTTTGCAAGCAGCAGATTACGCGCAGAAAAAAAGGATCTCAAGAAGATCCTTTGATCTTTTC
TACGGGGTCTGACGCTCAGTGGAACGAAAACTCACGTTAAGGGATTTTGGTCATGAGATTATCAAAAAGG
ATCTTCACCTAGATCCTTTTAAATTAAAAATGAAGTTTTAAATCAATCTAAAGTATATATGAGTAAACTT
GGTCTGACAGTTACCAATGCTTAATCAGTGAGGCACCTATCTCAGCGATCTGTCTATTTCGTTCATCCAT
AGTTGCCTGACTCCCCGTCGTGTAGATAACTACGATACGGGAGGGCTTACCATCTGGCCCCAGTGCTGCA
ATGATACCGCGAGACCCACGCTCACCGGCTCCAGATTTATCAGCAATAAACCAGCCAGCCGGAAGGGCCG
AGCGCAGAAGTGGTCCTGCAACTTTATCCGCCTCCATCCAGTCTATTAATTGTTGCCGGGAAGCTAGAGT
AAGTAGTTCGCCAGTTAATAGTTTGCGCAACGTTGTTGCCATTGCTACAGGCATCGTGGTGTCACGCTCG
TCGTTTGGTATGGCTTCATTCAGCTCCGGTTCCCAACGATCAAGGCGAGTTACATGATCCCCCATGTTGT
GCAAAAAAGCGGTTAGCTCCTTCGGTCCTCCGATCGTTGTCAGAAGTAAGTTGGCCGCAGTGTTATCACT
CATGGTTATGGCAGCACTGCATAATTCTCTTACTGTCATGCCATCCGTAAGATGCTTTTCTGTGACTGGT
GAGTACTCAACCAAGTCATTCTGAGAATAGTGTATGCGGCGACCGAGTTGCTCTTGCCCGGCGTCAATAC
GGGATAATACCGCGCCACATAGCAGAACTTTAAAAGTGCTCATCATTGGAAAACGTTCTTCGGGGCGAAA
ACTCTCAAGGATCTTACCGCTGTTGAGATCCAGTTCGATGTAACCCACTCGTGCACCCAACTGATCTTCA
GCATCTTTTACTTTCACCAGCGTTTCTGGGTGAGCAAAAACAGGAAGGCAAAATGCCGCAAAAAAGGGAA
TAAGGGCGACACGGAAATGTTGAATACTCATACTCTTCCTTTTTCAATATTATTGAAGCATTTATCAGGG
TTATTGTCTCATGAGCGGATACATATTTGAATGTATTTAGAAAAATAAACAAATAGGGGTTCCGCGCACA
TTTCCCCGAAAAGTGCCACCTGACGTCGACGGATCGGGAGATCTCCACGCGTGGTACCCTCGAGCTACCG
GGTAGGGGAGGCGCTTTTCCCAAGGCAGTCTGGAGCATGCGCTTTAGCAGCCCCGCTGGGCACTTGGCGC
TACACAAGTGGCCTCTGGCCTCGCACACATTCCACATCCACCGGTAGGCGCCAACCGGCTCCGTTCTTTG
GTGGCCCCTTCGCGCCACCTTCTACTCCTCCCCTAGTCAGGAAGTTCCCCCCCGCCCCGCAGCTCGCGTC
GTGCAGGACGTGACAAATGGAAGTAGCACGTCTCAGTAGTCTCGTGCAGATGGACAGCACCGCTGAGCAA
TGGAAGCGGGTAGGCCTTTGGGGCAGCGGCCAATAGCAGCTTTGCTCCTTCGCTTTCTGGGCTCAGAGGC
TGGGAAGGGGTGGGTCCGGGGGCGGGCTCAGGGGCGGGCTCAGGGGCGGGGCGGGCGCCCGAAGGTCCTC
CGGAGGCCCGGCATTCTGCACGCTTCAAAAGCGCACGTCTGCCGCGCTGTTCTCCTCTTCCTCATCTCCG
GGCCTTTCGACCTCCAGCCCGAGCTCGGTATAGGTTCGAAGCGGAATTCACCATGGAAGACGCCAAAAAC
ATAAAGAAAGGCCCGGCGCCATTCTATCCGCTGGAAGATGGAACCGCTGGAGAGCAACTGCATAAGGCTA
TGAAGAGATACGCCCTGGTTCCTGGAACAATTGCTTTTACAGATGCACATATCGAGGTGGACATCACTTA
CGCTGAGTACTTCGAAATGTCCGTTCGGTTGGCAGAAGCTATGAAACGATATGGGCTGAATACAAATCAC
AGAATCGTCGTATGCAGTGAAAACTCTCTTCAATTCTTTATGCCGGTGTTGGGCGCGTTATTTATCGGAG
TTGCAGTTGCGCCCGCGAACGACATTTATAATGAACGTGAATTGCTCAACAGTATGGGCATTTCGCAGCC
TACCGTGGTGTTCGTTTCCAAAAAGGGGTTGCAAAAAATTTTGAACGTGCAAAAAAAGCTCCCAATCATC
CAAAAAATTATTATCATGGATTCTAAAACGGATTACCAGGGATTTCAGTCGATGTACACGTTCGTCACAT
CTCATCTACCTCCCGGTTTTAATGAATACGATTTTGTGCCAGAGTCCTTCGATAGGGACAAGACAATTGC
ACTGATCATGAACTCCTCTGGATCTACTGGTCTGCCTAAAGGTGTCGCTCTGCCTCATAGAACTGCCTGC
GTGAGATTCTCGCATGCCAGAGATCCTATTTTTGGCAATCAAATCATTCCGGATACTGCGATTTTAAGTG
TTGTTCCATTCCATCACGGTTTTGGAATGTTTACTACACTCGGATATTTGATATGTGGATTTCGAGTCGT
CTTAATGTATAGATTTGAAGAAGAGCTGTTTCTGAGGAGCCTTCAGGATTACAAGATTCAAAGTGCGCTG
CTGGTGCCAACCCTATTCTCCTTCTTCGCCAAAAGCACTCTGATTGACAAATACGATTTATCTAATTTAC
ACGAAATTGCTTCTGGTGGCGCTCCCCTCTCTAAGGAAGTCGGGGAAGCGGTTGCCAAGAGGTTCCATCT
GCCAGGTATCAGGCAAGGATATGGGCTCACTGAGACTACATCAGCTATTCTGATTACACCCGAGGGGGAT
GATAAACCGGGCGCGGTCGGTAAAGTTGTTCCATTTTTTGAAGCGAAGGTTGTGGATCTGGATACCGGGA
AAACGCTGGGCGTTAATCAAAGAGGCGAACTGTGTGTGAGAGGTCCTATGATTATGTCCGGTTATGTAAA
CAATCCGGAAGCGACCAACGCCTTGATTGACAAGGATGGATGGCTACATTCTGGAGACATAGCTTACTGG
GACGAAGACGAACACTTCTTCATCGTTGACCGCCTGAAGTCTCTGATTAAGTACAAAGGCTATCAGGTGG
CTCCCGCTGAATTGGAATCCATCTTGCTCCAACACCCCAACATCTTCGACGCAGGTGTCGCAGGTCTTCC
CGACGATGACGCCGGTGAACTTCCCGCCGCCGTTGTTGTTTTGGAGCACGGAAAGACGATGACGGAAAAA
GAGATCGTGGATTACGTCGCCAGTCAAGTAACAACCGCGAAAAAGTTGCGCGGAGGAGTTGTGTTTGTGG
ACGAAGTACCGAAAGGTCTTACCGGAAAACTCGACGCAAGAAAAATCAGAGAGATCCTCATAAAGGCCAA
GAAGGGCGGAAAGATCGCCGTGTAAGCTAGCGGATCCACCGGTGTCTAGAAAGCTTTGAGGCCGGCCTGC
AGGGATCAGCCTCGACTGTGCCTTCTAGTTGCCAGCCATCTGTTGTTTGCCCCTCCCCCGTGCCTTCCTT
GACCCTGGAAGGTGCCACTCCCACTGTCCTTTCCTAATAAAATGAGGAAATTGCATCGCATTGTCTGAGT
AGGTGTCATTCTATTCTGGGGGGTGGGGTGGGGCAGGACAGCAAGGGGGAGGATTGGGAAGACAATAGCA
GGCATGCTGGGGATGCGGTGGGCTCTATGGCTTCTGAGGCGGAAAGAACCAGCTGGGGCTCTAGGGGGTA
TCCCC
[124 nt withheld, positions 4556-4679]
C
[91 nt withheld, positions 4681-4771]
A
[49 nt withheld, positions 4773-4821]
CCTTTGACGTTGGAGTCCACGTTCTTT
[37 nt withheld, positions 4849-4885]
ACCCTATCTCGGTCTATTCTTTTGATTTATAAGGGATTTTGCCGATTTCGGCCTATTGGTTAAAAAATGA
GCTGATTTAACAAAAATTTAACGCGAATTAATTCTGTGGAATGTGTGTCAGTTAGGGTGTGGAAAGTCCC
CAGGCTCCCCAGCAGGCAGAAGTATGCAAAGCATGCATCTCAATTAGTCAGCAACCAGGTGTGGAAAGTC
CCCAGGCTCCCCAGCAGGCAGAAGTATGCAAAGCATGCATCTCAATTAGTCAGCAACCATAGTCCCGCCC
CTAACTCCGCCCATCCCGCCCCTAACTCCGCCCAGTTCCGCCCATTCTCCGCCCCATGGCTGACTAATTT
TTTTTATTTATGCAGAGGCCGAGGCCGCCTCTGCCTCTGAGCTATTCCAGAAGTAGTGAGGAGGCTTTTT
TGGAGGCCTAGGCTTTTGCAAAAAGCTCCCGGGAGCTTGTATATCCATTTTCGGATCTGATCAAGAGACA
GGATGAGGATCGTTTCGCATGATTGAACAAGATGGATTGCACGCAGGTTCTCCGGCCGCTTGGGTGGAGA
GGCTATTCGGCTATGACTGGGCACAACAGACAATCGGCTGCTCTGATGCCGCCGTGTTCCGGCTGTCAGC
GCAGGGGCGCCCGGTTCTTTTTGTCAAGACCGACCTGTCCGGTGCCCTGAATGAACTGCAGGACGAGGCA
GCGCGGCTATCGTGGCTGGCCACGACGGGCGTTCCTTGCGCAGCTGTGCTCGACGTTGTCACTGAAGCGG
GAAGGGACTGGCTGCTATTGGGCGAAGTGCCGGGGCAGGATCTCCTGTCATCTCACCTTGCTCCTGCCGA
GAAAGTATCCATCATGGCTGATGCAATGCGGCGGCTGCATACGCTTGATCCGGCTACCTGCCCATTCGAC
CACCAAGCGAAACATCGCATCGAGCGAGCACGTACTCGGATGGAAGCCGGTCTTGTCGATCAGGATGATC
TGGACGAAGAGCATCAGGGGCTCGCGCCAGCCGAACTGTTCGCCAGGCTCAAGGCGCGCATGCCCGACGG
CGAGGATCTCGTCGTGACCCATGGCGATGCCTGCTTGCCGAATATCATGGTGGAAAATGGCCGCTTTTCT
GGATTCATCGACTGTGGCCGGCTGGGTGTGGCGGACCGCTATCAGGACATAGCGTTGGCTACCCGTGATA
TTGCTGAAGAGCTTGGCGGCGAATGGGCTGACCGCTTCCTCGTGCTTTACGGTATCGCCGCTCCCGATTC
GCAGCGCATCGCCTTCTATCGCCTTCTTGACGAGTTCTTCTGAGCGGGACTCTGGGGTTCGAAATGACCG
ACCAAGCGACGCCCAACCTGCCATCACGAGATTTCGATTCCACCGCCGCCTTCTATGAAAGGTTGGGCTT
CGGAATCGTTTTCCGGGACGCCGGCTGGATGATCCTCCAGCGCGGGGATCTCATGCTGGAGTTCTTCGCC
CACCCCAACTTGTTTATTGCAGCTTATAATGGTTACAAATAAAGCAATAGCATCACAAATTTCACAAATA
AAGCATTTTTTTCACTGCATTCTAGTTGTGGTTTGTCCAAACTCATCAATGTATCTTATCATGTCTGTAT
ACCGTCGACCTCTAGCTAGAGCTTGGCGTAATCATGGTCATAGCTGTTTCCTGTGTGAAATTGTTATCCG
CTCACAATTCCACACAACATACGAGCCGGAAGCATAAAGTGTAAAGCCTGGGGTGCCTAATGAGTGAGCT
AACTCACATTAATTGCGTTGCGCTCACTGCCCGCTTTCCAGTCGGGAAACCTGTCGTGCCAGCTGCA
